Addgene plasmid #45937: pTD-NTwinStrep_Sm
Purpose: (Empty Backbone) use to create N-terminal Twin-Strep-tag fusion proteins or dual tagged fusion with N-terminal Twin-Strep-tag and C-terminal 6x His-tag
Depositing lab: Thorben Dammeyer. Depositing organization: Technische Universitaet Braunschweig. Publication: Broad host range vectors for expression of proteins with (Twin-) Strep-tag, His-tag and engineered, export optimized yellow fluorescent protein. Dammeyer T, Timmis KN, Tinnefeld P. Microb Cell Fact. 2013 May 20;12(1):49. 10.1186/1475-2859-12-49 PubMed 23687945.
Backbone
  Vector backbone: pSEVA424
  Backbone manufacturer: SEVA (de Lorenzo Lab)
  Modifications to backbone: Insertion of a MfeI/HindIII fragment providing a new, customized MCS with RBS, N-terminal Twin-Strep-tag and C-terminal His6-tag in the EcoRI/HindIII sites of pSEVA424
  Vector type: Bacterial Expression
  Promoter: Trc (lactose/IPTG inducible)
  Tag / fusion protein: Twin-Strep (N terminal on backbone); 6xHis (C terminal on backbone)
Growth in bacteria
  Bacterial resistance: Streptomycin, 50 μg/mL
  Growth temperature: 37°C
  Growth strain: DH5alpha
  Growth instructions: For growth in P.putida KT2440 (30C); on plates use spectinomycin in addition.
  Copy number: Low Copy
Gene/Insert
  Cloning method: Restriction Enzyme
  Sequencing primers: 5′ 5′-TGTGTGGAATTGTGAGCGG-3′; 3′ 5′-ACTTTGTTTTAGGGCGACTG-3′
Terms and licenses: Academic/Nonprofit Terms; Industry Terms: Not Available to Industry
Depositor comments: This plasmid was tested in the Gram-negative soil bacterium Pseudomonas putida KT2440 and Escherichia coli K12 and is especially suited for protein production, affinity purification, protein complex copurification with SPINE (Strep Protein Interaction Experiments) or (co-)localization studies. Due to the broad host range of the RK2 origin of replication, the plasmid facilitates experimental verification of hypothetical proteins and protein production yield assessment in different expression hosts possibly including new isolates. The Supplementary Table S1 in the following publication lists approximately 30 strains in which the RK2 origin of replication should be functional. Silva-Rocha et al., The Standard European Vector Architecture (SEVA): a coherent platform for the analysis and deployment of complex prokaryotic phenotypes. Nucleic Acids Research 2013, 41:D666-675. http://nar.oxfordjournals.org/content/41/D1/D666.long
How to cite: pTD-NTwinStrep_Sm was a gift from Thorben Dammeyer (Addgene plasmid # 45937 ; http://n2t.net/addgene:45937 ; RRID:Addgene_45937)
