[The description below was written by a language model from this plasmid's Addgene catalogue record and pLannotate feature annotations shown in this document.]
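Description:
pTD-NTwinStrep_Sm is an empty bacterial expression backbone of about 5.5 kb, built on the modular SEVA vector pSEVA424 for producing tagged proteins in a wide range of Gram-negative hosts. It replicates from the broad-host-range RK2 (incP) origin oriV, supported by the plasmid-encoded trfA replication initiator, and is maintained at low copy number. An incP oriT allows the plasmid to be mobilised by conjugation when transfer functions are supplied in trans. Selection relies on the aadA aminoglycoside adenylyltransferase, which confers resistance to streptomycin and spectinomycin. The lambda t0 and rrnB T1 terminators flank the functional modules, as is typical of the SEVA architecture. Several short annotated fragments (GmR, tnpA, CloDF13 ori, tet promoter, yciV, lacZα) appear to be partial matches or remnants rather than functional elements.

The expression cassette consists of lacI driven by the lacIq promoter, followed by the trc promoter and a lac operator, which gives lactose- or IPTG-inducible transcription. Downstream, a custom fragment inserted into the EcoRI/HindIII sites of pSEVA424 provides a ribosome binding site, an N-terminal Twin-Strep-tag, a multiple cloning site and a C-terminal 6xHis tag. A gene cloned by restriction digestion can therefore be expressed with the N-terminal Twin-Strep-tag alone or as a dual-tagged fusion that also carries the C-terminal His tag.

The plasmid was tested in Escherichia coli K12 and Pseudomonas putida KT2440. The depositor describes it as suited to protein production, affinity purification, copurification of protein complexes by Strep protein interaction experiments (SPINE) and localization studies. It can also be used to compare expression yields or to verify hypothetical proteins in different hosts.
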