Features (pLannotate 1.2.2; 19 found; start..end, strand, type, name):
      5..99      +  terminator     lambda t0 terminator: transcription terminator from phage lambda
    272..328     +  CDS            GmR (fragment): gentamycin acetyltransferase; aacC1; confers resistance to gentamycin
    335..1126    +  CDS            SmR: aminoglycoside adenylyltransferase (Murphy, 1985); aadA; confers resistance to spectinomycin and streptomycin
   1272..1380    +  oriT           oriT: incP origin of transfer
   1441..2589    -  CDS            trfA: trans-acting replication protein that binds to and activates oriV
   2641..2922    -  CDS            tnpA (fragment): TN5P_ECOLX - Also known as tnp. Experimental evidence at protein level: Swiss-Prot protein existence level 1. Mediates transposition of transposon Tn5 by a 'cut and paste' mechanism. First, the monomeric transposase binds the 19 bp inverted DNA repeats flanking the transposon. Then, dimerization of the DNA- bound transposase creates a synaptic DNA complex. After nicking of the first DNA strand, excision of the transposon proceeds through a series of intermediates. The transposase then mediates the insertion of the transposon at a new site by strand transfer. The activity of the wild- type tran
   2981..3512    -  rep_origin     oriV: incP origin of replication
   3568..3603    -  rep_origin     CloDF13 ori (fragment): Plasmids containing the CloDF13 (CDF) origin of replication can be propagated in E. coli cells that contain additional plasmids with compatible origins.
   3639..3725    -  terminator     rrnB T1 terminator: Escherichia coli rrnB; transcription terminator T1 from the E. coli rrnB gene
   3742..3819    +  promoter       lacIq promoter: lacI (mutant); In the lacIq allele, a single base change in the promoter boosts expression of the lacI gene about 10-fold.
   3820..4902    +  CDS            lacI: lac repressor; lacI; The lac repressor binds to the lac operator to inhibit transcription in E. coli. This inhibition can be relieved by adding lactose or isopropyl-β-D-thiogalactopyranoside (IPTG).
   4944..4961    +  promoter       tet promoter (fragment): E. coli promoter for tetracycline efflux protein gene
   4957..5058    -  CDS            yciV (fragment): RNAAM_ECOLI - Also known as trpH From Escherichia coli (strain K12).
   5134..5163    +  promoter       trc promoter: strong E. coli promoter; hybrid between the trp and lac UV5 promoters
   5171..5187    +  protein_bind   lac operator: The lac repressor binds to the lac operator to inhibit transcription in E. coli. This inhibition can be relieved by adding lactose or isopropyl-β-D-thiogalactopyranoside (IPTG). lac repressor encoded by lacI
   5241..5326    +  CDS            Twin-Strep-tag (fragment): two Strep-Tag®II moieties connected by a linker for enhanced binding to Strep-Tactin®, an engineered form of streptavidin (Schmidt et al., 2013)
   5351..5377    +  misc_feature   MCS (fragment): pUC18/19 multiple cloning site
   5427..5444    +  CDS            7xHis (fragment): 6xHis affinity tag
   5461..5485    +  CDS            lacZα (fragment): LacZα fragment of β-galactosidase; lacZ fragment
>Addgene plasmid #45937 | pTD-NTwinStrep_Sm | depositor full sequence | sequence record 64650 | pTD-NTwinStrep_Sm sequence 5491 bps
CTTGGACTCCTGTTGATAGATCCAGTAATGACCTCAGAACTCCATCTGGATTTGTTCAGAACGCTCGGTT
GCCGCCGGGCGTTTTTTATTGGTGAGAATCCAGGGGTCCCCAATAATTACGATTTACGTATTTAAATGAA
CCTTGACCGAACGCAGCGGTGGTAACGGCGCAGTGGCGGTTTTCATGGCTTGTTATGACTGTTTTTTTGG
GGTACAGTCTATGCCTCGGGCATCCAAGCAGCAAGCGCGTTACGCCGTGGGTCGATGTTTGATGTTATGG
AGCAGCAACGATGTTACGCAGCAGGGCAGTCGCCCTAAAACAAAGTTAAACATCATGAGGGAAGCGGTGA
TCGCCGAAGTATCGACTCAACTATCAGAGGTAGTTGGCGTCATCGAGCGCCATCTCGAACCGACGTTGCT
GGCCGTACATTTGTACGGCTCCGCAGTGGATGGCGGCCTGAAGCCACACAGTGATATTGATTTGCTGGTT
ACGGTGACCGTAAGGCTTGATGAAACAACGCGGCGAGCTTTGATCAACGACCTTTTGGAAACTTCGGCTT
CCCCTGGAGAGAGCGAGATTCTCCGCGCTGTAGAAGTCACCATTGTTGTGCACGACGACATCATTCCGTG
GCGTTATCCAGCTAAGCGCGAACTGCAATTTGGAGAATGGCAGCGCAATGACATTCTTGCAGGTATCTTC
GAGCCAGCCACGATCGACATTGATCTGGCTATCTTGCTGACAAAAGCAAGAGAACATAGCGTTGCCTTGG
TAGGTCCAGCGGCGGAGGAACTCTTTGATCCGGTTCCTGAACAGGATCTATTTGAGGCGCTAAATGAAAC
CTTAACGCTATGGAACTCGCCGCCCGACTGGGCTGGCGATGAGCGAAATGTAGTGCTTACGTTGTCCCGC
ATTTGGTACAGCGCAGTAACCGGCAAAATCGCGCCGAAGGATGTCGCTGCCGACTGGGCAATGGAGCGCC
TGCCGGCCCAGTATCAGCCCGTCATACTTGAAGCTAGACAGGCTTATCTTGGACAAGAAGAAGATCGCTT
GGCCTCGCGCGCAGATCAGTTGGAAGAATTTGTCCACTACGTGAAAGGCGAGATCACCAAGGTAGTCGGC
AAATAAGACAAGGGTCCTTTTCCGCTGCATAACCCTGCTTCGGGGTCATTATAGCGATTTTTTCGGTATA
TCCATCCTTTTTCGCACGATATACAGGATTTTGCCAAAGGGTTCGTGTAGACTTTCCTTGGTGTATCCAA
CGGCGTCAGCCGGGCAGGATAGGTGAAGTAGGCCCACCCGCGAGCGGGTGTTCCTTCTTCACTGTCCCTT
ATTCGCACCTGGCGGTGCTCAACGGGAATCCTGCTCTGCGAGGCTGGCCGTAGGCCGGCCGCGATGCAGG
TGGCTGCTGAACCCCCAGCCGGAACTGACCCCACAAGGCCCTAGCGTTTGCAATGCACCAGGTCATCATT
GACCCAGGCGTGTTCCACCAGGCCGCTGCCTCGCAACTCTTCGCAGGCTTCGCCGACCTGCTCGCGCCAC
TTCTTCACGCGGGTGGAATCCGATCCGCACATGAGGCGGAAGGTTTCCAGCTTGAGCGGGTACGGCTCCC
GGTGCGAGCTGAAATAGTCGAACATCCGTCGGGCCGTCGGCGACAGCTTGCGGTACTTCTCCCATATGAA
TTTCGTGTAGTGGTCGCCAGCAAACAGCACGACGATTTCCTCGTCGATCAGGACCTGGCAACGGGACGTT
TTCTTGCCACGGTCCAGGACGCGGAAGCGGTGCAGCAGCGACACCGATTCCAGGTGCCCAACGCGGTCGG
ACGTGAAGCCCATCGCCGTCGCCTGTAGGCGCGACAGGCATTCCTCGGCCTTCGTGTAATACCGGCCATT
GATCGACCAGCCCAGGTCCTGGCAAAGCTCGTAGAACGTGAAGGTGATCGGCTCGCCGATAGGGGTGCGC
TTCGCGTACTCCAACACCTGCTGCCACACCAGTTCGTCATCGTCGGCCCGCAGCTCGACGCCGGTGTAGG
TGATCTTCACGTCCTTGTTGACGTGGAAAATGACCTTGTTTTGCAGCGCCTCGCGCGGGATTTTCTTGTT
GCGCGTGGTGAACAGGGCAGAGCGGGCCGTGTCGTTTGGCATCGCTCGCATCGTGTCCGGCCACGGCGCA
ATATCGAACAAGGAAAGCTGCATTTCCTTGATCTGCTGCTTCGTGTGTTTCAGCAACGCGGCCTGCTTGG
CTTCGCTGACCTGTTTTGCCAGGTCCTCGCCGGCGGTTTTTCGCTTCTTGGTCGTCATAGTTCCTCGCGT
GTCGATGGTCATCGACTTCGCCAAACCTGCCGCCTCCTGTTCGAGACGACGCGAACGCTCCACGGCGGCC
GATGGCGCGGGCAGGGCAGGGGGAGCCAGTTGCACGCTGTCGCGCTCGATCTTGGCCGTAGCTTGCTGGA
CTATCGAGCCGACGGACTGGAAGGTTTCGCGGGGCGCACGCATGACGGTGCGGCTTGCGATGGTTTCGGC
ATCCTCGGCGGAAAACCCCGCGTCGATCAGTTCTTGCCTGTATGCCTTCCGGTCAAACGTCCGATTCATT
CACCCTCCTTGCGGGATTGCCCCGGAATTAATTCCCCGGATCGATCCGTCGATCTTGATCCCCTGCGCCA
TCAGATCCTTGGCGGCAAGAAAGCCATCCAGTTTACTTTGCAGGGCTTCCCAACCTTACCAGAGGGCGCC
CCAGCTGGCAATTCCGGTTCGCTTGCTGTCCATAAAACCGCCCAGTCTAGCTATCGCCATGTAAGCCCAC
TGCAAGCTACCTGCTTTCTCTTTGCGCTTGCGTTTTCCCTTGTCCAGATAGCCCAGTAGCTGACATTCAT
CCGGGGTCAGCACCGTTTCTGCGGACTGGCTTTCTACGTGGCTGCCATTTTTGGGGTGAGGCCGTTCGCG
GCCGAGGGGCGCAGCCCCTGGGGGGATGGGGTGCCGCGTTAGCGGGCCGGGAGGGTTCGAGAAGGGGGGG
CACCCCCCTTCGGCGTGCGCGGTCACGCGCACAGGGCGCAGCCCTGGTTAAAAACAAGGTTTATAAATAT
TGGTTTAAAAGCAGGTTAAAAGACAGGTTAGCGGTGGCCGAAAAACGGGCGGAAACCCTTGCAAATGCTG
GATTTTCTGCCTGTGGACAGCCCCTCAAATGTCAATAGGTGCGCCCCTCATCTGTCAGCACTCTGCCCCT
CAAGTGTCAAGGATCGCGCCCCTCATCTGTCAGTAGTCGCGCCCCTCAAGTGTCAATACCGCAGGGCACT
TATCCCCAGGCTTGTCCACATCATCTGTGGGAAACTCGCGTAAAATCAGGCGTTTTCGCCGATTTGCGAG
GCTGGCCAGCTCCACGTCGCCGGCCGAAATCGAGCCTGCCCCTCATCTGTCAACGCCGCGCCGGGTGAGT
CGGCCCCTCAAGTGTCAACGTCCGCCCCTCATCTGTCAGTGAGGGCCAAGTTTTCCGCGAGGTATCCACA
ACGCCGGCGGCCCTACATGGCTCTGCTGTAGTGAGTGGGTTGCGCTCCGGCAGCGGTCCTGATCCCCCGC
AGAAAAAAAGGATCTCAAGAAGATCCTTTGATCTTTTCTACGGCGCGCCCAGCTGTCTAGGGCGGCGGAT
TTGTCCTACTCAGGAGAGCGTTCACCGACAAACAACAGATAAAACGAAAGGCCCAGTCTTTCGACTGAGC
CTTTCGTTTTATTTGATGCCTTTAATTAATTGACACCATCGAATGGTGCAAAACCTTTCGCGGTATGGCA
TGATAGCGCCCGGAAGAGAGTCAATTCAGGGTGGTGAATGTGAAACCAGTAACGTTATACGATGTCGCAG
AGTATGCCGGTGTCTCTTATCAGACCGTTTCCCGCGTGGTGAACCAGGCCAGCCACGTTTCTGCGAAAAC
GCGGGAAAAAGTGGAAGCGGCGATGGCGGAGCTGAATTACATTCCCAACCGCGTGGCACAACAACTGGCG
GGCAAACAGTCGTTGCTGATTGGCGTTGCCACCTCCAGTCTGGCCCTGCACGCGCCGTCGCAAATTGTCG
CGGCGATTAAATCTCGCGCCGATCAACTGGGTGCCAGCGTGGTGGTGTCGATGGTAGAACGAAGCGGCGT
CGAAGCCTGTAAAGCGGCGGTGCACAATCTTCTCGCGCAACGCGTCAGTGGGCTGATCATTAACTATCCG
CTGGATGACCAGGATGCCATTGCTGTGGAAGCTGCCTGCACTAATGTTCCGGCGTTATTTCTTGATGTCT
CTGACCAGACACCCATCAACAGTATTATTTTCTCCCATGAAGACGGTACGCGACTGGGCGTGGAGCATCT
GGTCGCATTGGGTCACCAGCAAATCGCGCTGTTAGCGGGCCCATTAAGTTCTGTCTCGGCGCGTCTGCGT
CTGGCTGGCTGGCATAAATATCTCACTCGCAATCAAATTCAGCCGATAGCGGAACGGGAAGGCGACTGGA
GTGCCATGTCCGGTTTTCAACAAACCATGCAAATGCTGAATGAGGGCATCGTTCCCACTGCGATGCTGGT
TGCCAACGATCAGATGGCGCTGGGCGCAATGCGCGCCATTACCGAGTCCGGGCTGCGCGTTGGTGCGGAT
ATCTCGGTAGTGGGATACGACGATACCGAAGACAGCTCATGTTATATCCCGCCGTTAACCACCATCAAAC
AGGATTTTCGCCTGCTGGGGCAAACCAGCGTGGACCGCTTGCTGCAACTCTCTCAGGGCCAGGCGGTGAA
GGGCAATCAGCTGTTGCCCGTCTCACTGGTGAAAAGAAAAACCACCCTGGCGCCCAATACGCAAACCGCC
TCTCCCCGCGCGTTGGCCGATTCATTAATGCAGCTGGCACGACAGGTTTCCCGACTGGAAAGCGGGCAGT
GAGCGCAACGCAATTAATGTAAGTTAGCGCGAATTGATCTGGTTTGACAGCTTATCATCGACTGCACGGT
GCACCAATGCTTCTGGCGTCAGGCAGCCATCGGAAGCTGTGGTATGGCTGTGCAGGTCGTAAATCACTGC
ATAATTCGTGTCGCTCAAGGCGCACTCCCGTTCTGGATAATGTTTTTTGCGCCGACATCATAACGGTTCT
GGCAAATATTCTGAAATGAGCTGTTGACAATTAATCATCCGGCTCGTATAATGTGTGGAATTGTGAGCGG
ATAACAATTTCACACCCTAGGCCGCGGCCGCGCGAATTGGAAGGAGATATACAAATGGCTAGCGCTTGGA
GCCACCCGCAGTTCGAGAAAGGTGGAGGTTCCGGAGGTGGATCGGGAGGTTCGGCGTGGAGCCACCCGCA
GTTCGAAAAAGGCGCCGAGACCGCGGTCCCGAATTCGAGCTCGGTACCCGGGGATCCCTCGAGGTCGACC
TGCAGGGGGACCATGGTCTCAGGCCTGAGAGGATCGCATCACCATCACCATCACTAAAAGCTTGCGGCCG
CGTCGTGACTGGGAAAACCCTGGCGACTAGT
