>Addgene plasmid #45937 | pTD-NTwinStrep_Sm | addgene partial sequence | sequence record 70887 | lacI-F 5'-GCTTGCTGCAACTCTCTCAG-3'
AAAGAAAAACCACCCTGGCGCCCAATACGCAAACCGCCTCTCCCCGCGCGTTGGCCGATTCATTAATGCA
GCTGGCACGACAGGTTTCCCGACTGGAAAGCGGGCAGTGAGCGCAACGCAATTAATGTAAGTTAGCGCGA
ATTGATCTGGTTTGACAGCTTATCATCGACTGCACGGTGCACCAATGCTTCTGGCGTCAGGCAGCCATCG
GAAGCTGTGGTATGGCTGTGCAGGTCGTAAATCACTGCATAATTCGTGTCGCTCAAGGCGCACTCCCGTT
CTGGATAATGTTTTTTGCGCCGACATCATAACGGTTCTGGCAAATATTCTGAAATGAGCTGTTGACAATT
AATCATCCGGCTCGTATAATGTGTGGAATTGTGAGCGGATAACAATTTCACACCCTAGGCCGCGGCCGCG
CGAATTGGAAGGAGATATACAAATGGCTAGCGCTTGGAGCCACCCGCAGTTCGAGAAAGGTGGAGGTTCC
GGAGGTGGATCGGGAGGTTCGGCGTGGAGCCACCCGCAGTTCGAAAAAGGCGCCGAGACCGCGGTCCCGA
ATTCGAGCTCGGTACCCGGGGATCCCTCGAGGTCGACCTGCAGGGGGACCATGGTCTCAGGCCTGAGAGG
ATCGCATCACCATCACCATCACTAAAAGCTTGCGGCCGCGTCGTGACTGGGAAAACCCTGGCGACTAGTC
TTGGACTCCTGTTGATAGATCCAGTAATGACCTCAGAACTCCATCTGGATTTGTTCAGAACGCTCGGTTG
CCGCCGGGCGTTTTTTATTGGTGAGAATCCAGGGGTCCCCAATAATTACGATTTACGTATTTAAATGAAC
CTTGACCGAACGCAGCGGTGGTAACGGCGCAGTGGCGGTTTTCATGGCTTGTTATGACTGTTTTTTTGGG
GTACAGTCTATGCCTCGGGCATCCAAGCAGCAAGCGCGTTACGCCGTGGGTCG
