LOCUS       Exported 249 bp ds-DNA linear SYN 18-MAY-2021
DEFINITION  use to create N-terminal Twin-Strep-tag fusion proteins or dual
            tagged fusion with N-terminal Twin-Strep-tag and C-terminal 6x
            His-tag.
ACCESSION   .
VERSION     .
KEYWORDS    pTD-NTwinStrep_Sm
SOURCE      synthetic DNA construct
  ORGANISM  synthetic DNA construct
REFERENCE   1 (bases 1 to 249)
  AUTHORS   Dammeyer T, Timmis KN, Tinnefeld P
  TITLE     Broad host range vectors for expression of proteins with (Twin-)
            Strep-tag, His-tag and engineered, export optimized yellow
            fluorescent protein.
  JOURNAL   Microb Cell Fact. 2013 May 20;12(1):49.
  PUBMED    23687945
REFERENCE   2 (bases 1 to 249)
  AUTHORS   .
  TITLE     Direct Submission
  JOURNAL   Exported May 18, 2021 from SnapGene Server 1.1.58
            http://www.snapgene.com
FEATURES             Location/Qualifiers
     source          1..249
                     /organism="synthetic DNA construct"
                     /mol_type="other DNA"
     CDS             34..123
                     /codon_start=1
                     /product="two Strep-Tag(R)II moieties connected by a linker
                     for enhanced binding to Strep-Tactin(R), an engineered form
                     of streptavidin (Schmidt et al., 2013)"
                     /label=Twin-Strep-tag
                     /translation="SAWSHPQFEKGGGSGGGSGGSAWSHPQFEK"
     CDS             220..237
                     /codon_start=1
                     /product="6xHis affinity tag"
                     /label=6xHis
                     /translation="HHHHHH"
ORIGIN
        1 cgtagccaat tggaaggaga tatacaaatg gctagcgctt ggagccaccc gcagttcgag
       61 aaaggtggag gttccggagg tggatcggga ggttcggcgt ggagccaccc gcagttcgaa
      121 aaaggcgccg agaccgcggt cccgaattcg agctcggtac ccggggatcc ctcgaggtcg
      181 acctgcaggg ggaccatggt ctcaggcctg agaggatcgc atcaccatca ccatcactaa
      241 aagcttgtc
//
